>Addgene plasmid #153652 | pGBW-m4252784 | addgene full sequence | sequence record 300616 | Ginkgo NGS Result
GGATGAACGAAATAGACAGATCGCTGAGATAGGTGCCTCACTGATTAAGCATTGGTAACTGTCAGACCAA
GTTTACTCATATATACTTTAGATTGATTTAAAACTTCATTTTTAATTTAAAAGGATCTAGGTGAAGATCC
TTTTTGATAATCTCATGACCAAAATCCCTTAACGTGAGTTTTCGTTCCACTGAGCGTCAGACCCCGTAGA
AAAGATCAAAGGATCTTCTTGAGATCCTTTTTTTCTGCGCGTAATCTGCTGCTTGCAAACAAAAAAACCA
CCGCTACCAGCGGTGGTTTGTTTGCCGGATCAAGAGCTACCAACTCTTTTTCCGAAGGTAACTGGCTTCA
GCAGAGCGCAGATACCAAATACTGTTCTTCTAGTGTAGCCGTAGTTAGGCCACCACTTCAAGAACTCTGT
AGCACCGCCTACATACCTCGCTCTGCTAATCCTGTTACCAGTGGCTGCTGCCAGTGGCGATAAGTCGTGT
CTTACCGGGTTGGACTCAAGACGATAGTTACCGGATAAGGCGCAGCGGTCGGGCTGAACGGGGGGTTCGT
GCACACAGCCCAGCTTGGAGCGAACGACCTACACCGAACTGAGATACCTACAGCGTGAGCTATGAGAAAG
CGCCACGCTTCCCGAAGGGAGAAAGGCGGACAGGTATCCGGTAAGCGGCAGGGTCGGAACAGGAGAGCGC
ACGAGGGAGCTTCCAGGGGGAAACGCCTGGTATCTTTATAGTCCTGTCGGGTTTCGCCACCTCTGACTTG
AGCGTCGATTTTTGTGATGCTCGTCAGGGGGGCGGAGCCTATGGAAAAACGCCAGCAACGCGGCCTTTTT
ACGGTTCCTGGCCTTTTGCTGGCCTTTTGCTCACATGATTTAAATGAAACTCGTAATCGGAGAACGGGTG
CAATAGCAAGGACCAGATCGAACTTGACTGACGCAATTCTGAGCGTAGTCGAAACCCAGACAAGTCGATC
TCGCCAAGTAGCTGACTTGACTGGTTAATTAAGTTTCGATAGCCCAAGGTAACCAATGAGATTAGGGAGG
GAAGAAAGTTTGATGAACTACTTCTGACCCCTAGTGGTGTCCAGAAAAGACCATTAAAGGAATGTCTTGA
TCGAAATCGAGAGATCGCCTGCAGGATAGCTGACGACCTTAAGGATAAATTTCTGGTAAGGAGGACACGT
ATGGAAGTGGGCAAGTTGGGGAAGCCGTATCCGTTGCTGAATCTGGCATATGTGGGAGTATAAGACGCGC
AGCGTCGCATCAGGCATTTTTTTCTGCGCCAATGCCGGTAGATAGCAATCCGGCCCGAGGGGCACAAAAA
ACCCCTCAAGACCCGTTTAGAGGCCCCAAGGGGTTATGCTACGATACCGATAGAGATGGGCCAATACCAC
ATTTGTAGAGGTTTTACTTGCTTTAAAAAACCTCCCACACCTCCCCCTGAACCTGAAACATAAAATGAAT
GCAATTGTTGTTGTTAACTTGTTTATTGCAGCTTATAATGGTTACAAATAAAGCAATAGCATCACAAATT
TCACAAATAAAGCATTTTTTTCACTGCATTCTAGTTGTGGTTTGTCCAAACTCATCAATGTATCTTATCA
TGTCTGTGAGCTGAAGGTACGCTGTATCTCAGTCAGTCAAGCTAGCTTAGGTAGAATCTAAGCCGAGAAG
TGGATTGGGTATAGGTTTCCCCGACTGAAAGTAAAGGTTTTCTTGCAGGGTGGCTCGGTTGTCTAACATC
TCTTCGCAAAGTTTGTTGATGTCTACTGCTCCTTGCATGCTCAGTAGAACAGATAGCAAGCTGACCATCT
TCTCGAAAGCTTCCGTAGTATCTTTCGCGAGCAATATATCATTGTGCAGCTGCACGCACTGGGCCCAGAG
CTTTGACGAACTCTCCACCCGCAGCTGTTGAAGCACTGATAACAGAACTACGGATGTACACTTGACGTCA
GACATTTTGCTCATGGTGGCGGCCGCTGGCGGGTGTGTCGAGTGGATGGTAGGATCGACAAAGATCTGAT
CTGACGGTTCACTAAACCAGCTCTGCTTATATAGACCTCCCACCGTACACGCCTACCGCCCATTTGCGTC
AATGGGGCGGAGTTGTTACGACATTTTGGAAAGTCCCGTTGATTTTGGTGCCAAAACAAACTCCCATTGA
CGTCAATGGGGTGGAGACTTGGAAATCCCCGTGAGTCAAACCGCTATCCACGCCCATTGATGTACTGCCA
AAACCGCATCAGCATGGTAATAGCGATGACTAATACGTAGATGTACTGCCAAGTAGGAAAGTCCCATAAG
GTCATGTACTGGGCATAATGCCAGGCGGGCCATTTACCGTCATTGACGTCAATAGGGGGCGTACTTGGCA
TATGATACACTTGATGTACTGCCAAGTGGGCAGTTTACCGTAAATACTCCACCCATTGACGTCAATGGAA
AGTCCCTATTGGCGTTACTATGGGAACATACGTCATTATTGACGTCAATGGGCGGGGGTCGTTGGGCGGT
CAGCCAGGCGGGCCATTTACCGTAAGTTATGTAACGCGGAACTCCATATATGGGCTATGAACTAATGACC
CCGTAATTGATTACTAGATCTGGCTACACTCGATCAGCAGTTAGATAATAAAATCGCTATCCATCGAAGA
TGGATGTGTGTTGGTTTTTTGTGTGTGTAACGCAACGATTGATAGCATAACCCCTTGGGGCCTCTAAACG
GGTCTTGAGGGGTTTTTTGAATTGAGAGGTAGCTGAAGCTGCTGTTATGACCACTAGAGGGAAGAAGATA
CCTGTGGAGCTAATGGTCCAAGATGTCGGGAGCCGCGATCGCTGCCAAAAAGGTAAGCTGACGATAGCTG
ACGAGATTCGATGCCCGACGAGCAAATGAGCGCCACGGCTGTTCGCGTAAGCTCGAAACGACGGAGATTC
GATAGAGCCAGAGTCGAGTTTAAACGATTCGGGATCTTAAGGATAAATTTCTGGTAAGGAGGACACGTAT
GGAAGTGGGCAAGTTGGGGAAGCCGTATCCGTTGCTGAATCTGGCATATGTGGGAGTATAAGACGCGCAG
CGTCGCATCAGGCATTTTTTTCTGCGCCAATGCACCTAGAATCGGTTACCAATGCTTAATCAGTGAGGCA
CCTATCTCAGCGATCTGTCTATTTCGTTCATCCATAGTTGCCTGACTCCCCGTCGTGTAGATAACTACGA
TACGGGAGGGCTTACCATCTGGCCCCAGTGCTGCAATGATACCGCGAGACCCACGCTCACCGGCTCCAGA
TTTATCAGCAATAAACCAGCCAGCCGGAAGGGCCGAGCGCAGAAGTGGTCCTGCAACTTTATCCGCCTCC
ATCCAGTCTATCAACTGTTGCCGGGAAGCTAGAGTAAGTAGTTCGCCAGTTAATAGTTTACGCAAGGTTG
TTGCCATTGCTACAGGCATCGTGGTGTCACGCTCGTCGTTTGGTATGGCTTCATTCAGCTCCGGTTCCCA
ACGATCAAGGCGAGTTACATGATCCCCCATGTTGTGCAAAAAAGCGGTTAGCTCCTTCGGTCCTCCAATC
GTTGTCAGAAGTAAGTTGGCCGCAGTGTTATCACTCATGGTTATGGCAGCACTGCATAATTCTCTTACTG
TCATGCCATCCGTAAGATGCTTTTCTGTGACTGGTGAATACTCAACCAAGTCATTCTGAGAATAGTGTAT
GCGGCGACCGAGTTGCTCTTGCCCGGCGTCAATACGGGATAATACCGCGCCACATAGCAGAACTTTAAAA
GTGCTCATCATTGGAAAGCGTTCTTCGGGGCGAAAACTCTCAAGGATCTTACCGCTGTTGAGATCCAGTT
CGATGTAACCCACTCGCGCACCCAACTGATCTTCAGCATCTTTTACTTTCACCAGCGTTTCTGGGTGAGC
AAAAACAGGAAGGCAAAATGCCGCAAAAAAGGGAATAAGGGCGACACGGAAATGTTGAATACTCATGCGA
AAGCCTCCTGCTGATCCTGTCTCTTGATAGATGTTTGCAAAAGCTAGGACTCGATTATACGTTGACCGAT
CAGACTATCAATATCTAGGTTTAAACAGATCGGTACGCTGCCGTGACCAGGCTTGAGTACAATATCTGAC
GATTGGACTTCCTGGGTCCCAAGCTGGATTCCGACTGGCTGACTGCCAAGCAACGATATGGATCGTCGAG
ACTCGCACTGAGAGGATCGTTCTCGGTACACCAGGCGCGCCTAGCGTTACACACACAAAAAACCAACACA
CATCCATCTTCGATGGATAGCGATTTTATTATCTAAGACTAGGCTTACATACTAGCCTAGGCACCGGGCT
TGCGGGTCATGCACCAGGTGCGCGGTCCTTCGGGCACCTCGACGTCGGCGGTGACGGTGAAGCCGAGCCG
CTCGTAGAAGGGGAGGTTGCGGGGCGCGGAGGTCTCCAGGAAGGCGGGCACCCCGGCGCGCTCGGCGGCC
TCCACTCCGGGGAGCACGACGGCGCTGCCCAGACCCTTGCCCTGGTGGTCGGGCGAGACGCCGACGGTGG
CCAGGAACCACGCGGGCTCCTTGGGCCGGTGCGGCGCCAGGAGGCCCTCCATCTGTTGCTGCGCGGCCAG
CCGGGAACCGCTCAACTCGGCCATGCGCGGGCCGATCTCGGCGAACACCGCCCCCGCTTCGACGCTCTCC
GGCGTGGTCCAGACCGCCACCGCGGCGCCGTCGTCCGCGACCCACACCTTGCCGATGTCGAGCCCGACGC
GCGTGAGGAAGAGTTCTTGCAGCTCGGTGACCCGCTCGATGTGGCGGTCCGGATCGACGGTGTGGCGCGT
GGCGGGGTAGTCGGCGAACGCGGCGGCGAGGGTGCGTACGGCCCTGGGGACGTCGTCGCGGGTGGCGAGG
CGCACCGTGGGCTTGTACTCGGTCATGTTGTCTAACAAAAAAGCCAAAAACGGCCAGAATTTAGCGGACA
ATTTACAAGTCTAACACTGAAAATTACATATTGACCCAAATGATTACATTTCAAAAGGTGCCTAAAAAAC
TTCACAAAACACACTCGCCAACCCCGAGCGCATAGTTCAAAACCGGAGCTTCAGCTACTTAAGAAGATAG
GTACATAAAACCGACCAAAGAAACTGACGCCTCACTTATCCCTCCCCTCACCAGAGGTCCGGCGCCTGTC
GATTCAGGAGAGCCTACCCTAGGCCCGAACCCTGCGTCCTGCGACGGAGAAAAGCCTACCGCACACCTAC
CGGCTGGTGGCCCCACCCTGCATTATAAGCCAACAGAACGGGTGACGTCACGACACGACGAGGGCGCGCG
CTCCCAAAGGTACGGGTGCACTGCCCAACGGCACCGCCATAACTGCCGCCCCCGCAACAGACGACAAACC
GAGTTCTCCAGTCAGTGACAAACTTCACGTCAGGGTCCCCAGATGGTGCCCAGCCCATCTCACCCGAATA
AGAGCTTTCCCGCATTAGCGAAGGGCTCAAGACCTTGGGTTCTTGCCGCCCACCATGCCCCCCACCTTGT
TTCAACGACCTCACAGCCCGCCTCACAAGCGTCTTCCATTCAAGACTCGGGAACAGCCGCCATTTTGCTG
CGCTCCCCCCAACCCCCAGTTCAGGGCAACCTTGCTCGCGGACCCAGACTACAGCCCTTGGCGGTCTCTC
CACACGCTTCCGTCCCACCGAGCGGCCCGGCGGCCACGAAAGCCCCGGCCAGCCCAGCAGCCCGCTACTC
ACCAAGTGACGATCACAGCGATCCACAAACAAGAACCGCGACCCAAATCCCGGCTGCGACGGAACTAGCT
GTGCCACACCCGGCGCGTCCTTATATAATCATCGGCGTTCACCGCCCCACGGAGATCCCTCCGCAGAATC
GCCGAGAAGGGACTACTTTTCCTCGCCTGTTCCGCTCTCTGGAAAGAAAACCAGTGCCCTAGAGTCACCC
AAGTCCCGTCCTAAAATGTCCTTCTGCTGATACTGGGGTTCTAAGGCCGAGTCTTATGAGCAGCGGGCCG
CTGTCCTGAGCGTCCGGGCGGAAGGATCAGGACGCTCCTGCGCCCTTCGTCTGACGTGGCAGCGCTCGCC
GTGACGAGGGGGGCGCCCGCGGGAGGCGCCAAAACCCGGCGCGGAGGCCAGGCGCGCCCCGATTTCGATA
TTCCTCGGATCTCGGATAGATCGGGATTGAGGATGTAGGTTGAACTTCTCTCGGGTGATCCCGATCTCGG
ATATTCGGGATTGGAGTAATACCTGGCGATAGGCGCTGCCAAGCAATAGCCAAGGCGCAAGGCCGGCCAA
GAGACTTGCGATAGTTCGTTCGAGAGGTAGCCTGCAAGATGGATCGGACGAAAGGTTTGAAGATTTTCCG
ACGAGGGCCTTGGAGAGTTCGGAAATTTAAATGCAACTAT
Features (pLannotate 1.2.2; 18 found; start..end, strand, type, name):
    229..817     +  rep_origin     ori: high-copy-number ColE1/pMB1/pBR322/pUC origin of replication
   1043..1114    -  misc_feature   3' β-globin insulator: insulator downstream of the human β-globin locus (Farrell et al., 2002)
   1159..1295    -  terminator     rrnG terminator: transcription terminator from the E. coli ribosomal RNA rrnG operon (Albrechtsen et al., 1991)
   1325..1371    -  terminator     T7 terminator: transcription terminator for bacteriophage T7 RNA polymerase
   1394..1463    +  CDS            large T antigen (fragment): large T antigen from SV40 (simian virus 40)
   1486..1607    +  polyA_signal   SV40 poly(A) signal: SV40 polyadenylation signal
   2049..2100    -  promoter       CMVd2 promoter: truncated human cytomegalovirus (CMV) immediate early promoter that yields moderately reduced expression relative to the full-length promoter
   2163..2180    +  promoter       CMV promoter (fragment): human cytomegalovirus (CMV) immediate early promoter
   2253..2556    -  enhancer       CMV enhancer: human cytomegalovirus immediate early enhancer
   2637..2685    +  polyA_signal   poly(A) signal: synthetic polyadenylation signal
   2703..2749    +  terminator     T7 terminator: transcription terminator for bacteriophage T7 RNA polymerase
   2754..2825    -  misc_feature   5' β-globin insulator: insulator upstream of the human β-globin locus (Farrell et al., 2002)
   2977..3113    -  terminator     rrnG terminator: transcription terminator from the E. coli ribosomal RNA rrnG operon (Albrechtsen et al., 1991)
   3126..3986    -  CDS            AmpR: β-lactamase; bla; confers resistance to ampicillin, carbenicillin, and related antibiotics
   4252..4300    -  polyA_signal   poly(A) signal: synthetic polyadenylation signal
   4329..4926    -  CDS            PuroR (fragment): puromycin N-acetyltransferase; pac from Streptomyces; confers resistance to puromycin
   4930..6139    -  promoter       UbC promoter: human ubiquitin C promoter
   6403..57      +  CDS            bla(M) (fragment) (across the origin): β-lactamase lacking the signal sequence; bla(M); allows cytosolic expression of β-lactamase
