[The description below was written by a language model from this plasmid's Addgene catalogue record and pLannotate feature annotations shown in this document.]
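Description:
pGBW-m4252784 is a mammalian expression plasmid for the SARS-CoV-2 non-structural protein nsp7, a small product of the ORF1ab polyprotein. It is built on a pTwist_CMV_Puro_6 backbone from which an AarI site has been removed. The wild-type nsp7 coding segment (about 250 bp) is placed under the CMV promoter and fused at its C terminus to a backbone-encoded tag: a TEV protease cleavage site followed by a V5 epitope. This arrangement allows immunodetection or capture of the protein and, if wanted, removal of the tag. In E. coli the plasmid replicates at high copy from a ColE1/pUC-type origin and is selected with ampicillin through the β-lactamase gene.

The automated annotation of the full 6,410 nt sequence finds the CMV enhancer and a truncated CMV promoter on the minus strand, with an SV40 polyadenylation signal lying beyond them. The nsp7 insert and the TEV–V5 tag are not called as features, though the unannotated gap between promoter and poly(A) signal is where they would be expected to sit. A separate cassette uses the human ubiquitin C promoter to drive puromycin N-acetyltransferase, ending in a synthetic poly(A) signal, which permits puromycin selection of transfected mammalian cells. β-globin insulator elements and bacterial rrnG and T7 terminators flank the units, presumably to limit transcriptional read-through between them. The short large T antigen and bla(M) fragment calls are probably incidental matches to SV40-derived and bla-related sequence rather than functional genes. The construct suits transient or stably selected expression of tagged nsp7 in mammalian cells, for example in studies of viral protein localisation or interactions.
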