Addgene plasmid #153652: pGBW-m4252784
Purpose: Mammalian expression plasmid for SARS-CoV-2 nsp7
Depositing lab: Ginkgo Bioworks & Benjie Chen. Depositing organization: Ginkgo Bioworks.
Backbone
  Vector backbone: pTwist_CMV_Puro_6 with AarI site removed
  Backbone size w/o insert (bp): 6080
  Vector type: Mammalian Expression
  Selectable markers: Puromycin
Growth in bacteria
  Bacterial resistance: Ampicillin, 100 μg/mL
  Growth temperature: 37°C
  Growth strain: DH5alpha
  Copy number: High Copy
Gene/Insert
  Gene/Insert name: SARS-CoV-2 nsp7
  Species: Severe acute respiratory syndrome coronavirus 2
  Insert size (bp): 248
  Mutation: wt
  Entrez Gene: ORF1ab (a.k.a. GU280_gp01)
  Promoter: CMV
  Tag / fusion protein: Cleavable TEV;V5 (C terminal on backbone)
  Cloning method: Unknown
Resource information
  A portion of this plasmid was derived from a plasmid made by: GinkgoBioworks
Depositor comments: NCBI reference sequence: 43740578
How to cite: pGBW-m4252784 was a gift from Ginkgo Bioworks & Benjie Chen (Addgene plasmid # 153652 ; http://n2t.net/addgene:153652 ; RRID:Addgene_153652)
